Addgene plasmid #207460: pET19-MTdTwt
Purpose: Bacterial expression of Terminal deoxynucleotidyl transferase (TdT)
Depositing lab: Jay Keasling. Depositing organization: Lawrence Berkeley National Laboratory. Publication: De novo DNA synthesis using polymerase-nucleotide conjugates. Palluk S, Arlow DH, de Rond T, Barthel S, Kang JS, Bector R, Baghdassarian HM, Truong AN, Kim PW, Singh AK, Hillson NJ, Keasling JD. Nat Biotechnol. 2018 Aug;36(7):645-650. doi: 10.1038/nbt.4173. Epub 2018 Jun 18. PubMed 29912208.
Backbone
  Vector backbone: pET19
  Vector type: Bacterial Expression
Growth in bacteria
  Bacterial resistance: Ampicillin, 100 μg/mL
  Growth temperature: 37°C
  Growth strain: DH10B
  Copy number: Low Copy
Gene/Insert
  Gene/Insert name: MTdTwt
  Species: M. musculus (mouse)
  Entrez Gene: Dntt (a.k.a. Tdt)
  Tag / fusion protein: 10xHis-MBP (N terminal on insert)
  Cloning method: Unknown
Terms and licenses: Academic/Nonprofit Terms; Industry Terms: Not Available to Industry
How to cite: pET19-MTdTwt was a gift from Jay Keasling (Addgene plasmid # 207460 ; http://n2t.net/addgene:207460 ; RRID:Addgene_207460)
