[The description below was written by a language model from this plasmid's Addgene catalogue record and pLannotate feature annotations shown in this document.]
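Description:
pET19-MTdTwt is a bacterial expression plasmid built on the pET19 backbone for producing mouse terminal deoxynucleotidyl transferase (TdT, encoded by Dntt) in E. coli. It is selected with ampicillin through a bla cassette and replicates from a pBR322-type ColE1 origin. The backbone also retains the bom mobility region and the rop gene, which holds copy number down, in line with the low-copy designation in the record. Interrupted fragments of the tetracycline resistance gene and its promoter flank the expression region. These are leftovers of the pBR322 ancestry and do not form a functional marker.

The expression cassette follows the standard pET design. A T7 promoter is immediately followed by a lac operator and the strong T7 gene 10 ribosome binding site, with a T7 terminator downstream, and a plasmid-borne lacI gene supplies the repressor. Transcription therefore needs a host that provides T7 RNA polymerase and is induced with IPTG. The open reading frame starts with a histidine tag, recorded as 10xHis; the annotation software picks it up only as a short His-containing tag fragment. Next comes a signal-sequence-free maltose binding protein that stays in the cytosol, and then the TdT coding region, which is annotated as a partial match to mouse Dntt, so it may not cover the full native protein. The His tag allows metal-affinity purification, and MBP typically improves solubility and offers a second affinity handle. A short match to a T7 gene 10-derived sequence just before the terminator is probably backbone-derived. The "wt" in the name suggests an unmutated reference version of the enzyme, and the associated work used TdT for enzymatic de novo DNA synthesis with polymerase-nucleotide conjugates.
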