Features (pLannotate 1.2.2; 21 found; start..end, strand, type, name):
    104..208     +  promoter       AmpR promoter: bla
    209..1069    +  CDS            AmpR: β-lactamase; bla; confers resistance to ampicillin, carbenicillin, and related antibiotics
   1240..1828    +  rep_origin     ori: high-copy-number ColE1/pMB1/pBR322/pUC origin of replication
   2013..2152    -  misc_feature   bom: basis of mobility region from pBR322
   2254..2445    -  CDS            rop: Rop protein, which maintains plasmids at low copy number; rop
   2462..2842    +  CDS            YPB1_ECOLX: Protein predicted: Swiss-Prot protein existence level 4. From Escherichia coli.
   3084..3708    -  CDS            TcR (fragment): tetracycline efflux protein; tet; confers resistance to tetracycline
   3723..3744    -  protein_bind   CAP binding site: CAP binding activates transcription in the presence of cAMP. E. coli catabolite activator protein
   3757..4839    -  CDS            lacI: lac repressor; lacI; The lac repressor binds to the lac operator to inhibit transcription in E. coli. This inhibition can be relieved by adding lactose or isopropyl-β-D-thiogalactopyranoside (IPTG).
   4844..4917    -  promoter       lacI promoter (fragment): lacI
   4925..5204    -  CDS            TcR (fragment): tetracycline efflux protein; tet; confers resistance to tetracycline
   5226..5244    +  promoter       T7 promoter: promoter for bacteriophage T7 RNA polymerase
   5245..5269    +  protein_bind   lac operator: The lac repressor binds to the lac operator to inhibit transcription in E. coli. This inhibition can be relieved by adding lactose or isopropyl-β-D-thiogalactopyranoside (IPTG). lac repressor encoded by lacI
   5284..5306    +  RBS            RBS: efficient ribosome binding site from bacteriophage T7 gene 10 (Olins and Rangwala, 1989)
   5319..5336    +  CDS            capTEV™ (fragment): composite tag for in vivo biotinylation, TEV protease cleavage, and 6xHis tagging
   5385..6485    +  CDS            MBP: maltose binding protein from E. coli; malE (mutated); This version of the gene does not encode a signal sequence, so MBP will remain in the cytosol.
   6561..7733    +  CDS            Dntt (fragment): TDT_MOUSE - Also known as Tdt. Experimental evidence at protein level: Swiss-Prot protein existence level 1. [Isoform TDT-L]: 3'-to-5' DNA exonuclease. Involved in the generation of diversity in the antigen-binding region of immunoglobulin heavy and light chains and T-cell receptors during B- and T-cell development. Acts on single-stranded and double-stranded DNA with 3' or 5' extensions, but not on double-stranded DNA with blunt ends. Attenuates not only isoform TDT-S-catalyzed N addition, but also P (palindromic) addition in coding joins (PubMed:11938351). Lacks terminal transferase activity
   7747..7796    +  CDS            SET1 (fragment): solubility-enhancement tag derived from T7 phage gene 10B
   7804..7851    +  terminator     T7 terminator: transcription terminator for bacteriophage T7 RNA polymerase
   7874..7978    -  CDS            TcR (fragment): tetracycline efflux protein; tet; confers resistance to tetracycline
   8026..8054    -  promoter       tet promoter: E. coli promoter for tetracycline efflux protein gene
>Addgene plasmid #207460 | pET19-MTdTwt | addgene full sequence | sequence record 407777 | Addgene NGS Result
TTCTTGAAGACGAAAGGGCCTCGTGATACGCCTATTTTTATAGGTTAATGTCATGATAATAATGGTTTCT
TAGACGTCAGGTGGCACTTTTCGGGGAAATGTGCGCGGAACCCCTATTTGTTTATTTTTCTAAATACATT
CAAATATGTATCCGCTCATGAGACAATAACCCTGATAAATGCTTCAATAATATTGAAAAAGGAAGAGTAT
GAGTATTCAACATTTCCGTGTCGCCCTTATTCCCTTTTTTGCGGCATTTTGCCTTCCTGTTTTTGCTCAC
CCAGAAACGCTGGTGAAAGTAAAAGATGCTGAAGATCAGTTGGGTGCACGAGTGGGTTACATCGAACTGG
ATCTCAACAGCGGTAAGATCCTTGAGAGTTTTCGCCCCGAAGAACGTTTTCCAATGATGAGCACTTTTAA
AGTTCTGCTATGTGGCGCGGTATTATCCCGTGTTGACGCCGGGCAAGAGCAACTCGGTCGCCGCATACAC
TATTCTCAGAATGACTTGGTTGAGTACTCACCAGTCACAGAAAAGCATCTTACGGATGGCATGACAGTAA
GAGAATTATGCAGTGCTGCCATAACCATGAGTGATAACACTGCGGCCAACTTACTTCTGACAACGATCGG
AGGACCGAAGGAGCTAACCGCTTTTTTGCACAACATGGGGGATCATGTAACTCGCCTTGATCGTTGGGAA
CCGGAGCTGAATGAAGCCATACCAAACGACGAGCGTGACACCACGATGCCTGCAGCAATGGCAACAACGT
TGCGCAAACTATTAACTGGCGAACTACTTACTCTAGCTTCCCGGCAACAATTAATAGACTGGATGGAGGC
GGATAAAGTTGCAGGACCACTTCTGCGCTCGGCCCTTCCGGCTGGCTGGTTTATTGCTGATAAATCTGGA
GCCGGTGAGCGTGGGTCTCGCGGTATCATTGCAGCACTGGGGCCAGATGGTAAGCCCTCCCGTATCGTAG
TTATCTACACGACGGGGAGTCAGGCAACTATGGATGAACGAAATAGACAGATCGCTGAGATAGGTGCCTC
ACTGATTAAGCATTGGTAACTGTCAGACCAAGTTTACTCATATATACTTTAGATTGATTTAAAACTTCAT
TTTTAATTTAAAAGGATCTAGGTGAAGATCCTTTTTGATAATCTCATGACCAAAATCCCTTAACGTGAGT
TTTTGTTCCACTGAGCGTCAGACCCCGTAGAAAAGATCAAAGGATCTTCTTGAGATCCTTTTTTTCTGCG
CGTAATCTGCTGCTTGCAAACAAAAAAACCACCGCTACCAGCGGTGGTTTGTTTGCCGGATCAAGAGCTA
CCAACTCTTTTTCCGAAGGTAACTGGCTTCAGCAGAGCGCAGATACCAAATACTGTCCTTCTAGTGTAGC
CGTAGTTAGGCCACCACTTCAAGAACTCTGTAGCACCGCCTACATACCTCGCTCTGCCAATCCTGTTACC
AGTGGCTGCTGCCAGTGGCGATAAGTCGTGTCTTACCGGGTTGGACTCAAGACGATAGTTACCGGATAAG
GCGCAGCGGTCGGGCTGAACGGGGGGTTCGTGCACACAGCCCAGCTTGGAGCGAACGACCTACACCGAAC
TGAGATACCTACAGCGTGAGCTATGAGAAAGCGCCACGCTTCCCGAAGGGAGAAAGGCGGACAGGTATCC
GGTAAGCGGCAGGGTCGGAACAGGAGAGCGCACGAGGGAGCTTCCAGGGGGAAACGCCTGGTATCTTTAT
AGTCCTGTCGGGTTTCGCCACCTCTGACTTGAGCGTCGATTTTTGTGATGCTCGTCAGGGGGGCGGAGCC
TATGGAAAAACGCCAGCAACGCGGCCTTTTTACGGTTCCTGGCCTTTTGCTGGCCTTTTGCTCACATGTT
CTTTCCTGCGTTATCCCCTGATTCTGTGGATAACCGTATTACCGCCTTTGAGTGAGCTGATACCGCTCGC
CGCAGCCGAACGACCGAGCGCAGCGAGTCAGTGAGCGAGGAAGCGGAGAGTGCCTGATGCGGTATTTTCT
CCTTACGCATCTGTGCGGTATTTCACACCGCAATGGTGCACTCTCAGTACAATCTGCTCTGATGCCGCAT
AGTTAAGCCAGTATACACTCCGCTATCGCTACGTGACTGGGTCATGGCTGCGCCCCGACACCCGCCAACA
CCCGCTGACGCGCCCTGACGGGCTTGTCTGCTCCCGGCATCCGCTTACAGACAAGCTGTGACCGTCTCCG
GGAGCTGCATGTGTCAGAGGTTTTCACCGTCATCACCGAAACGCGCGAGGCAGCTGCGGTAAAGCTCATC
AGCGTGGTCGTGAAGCGATTCACAGATGTCTGCCTGTTCATCCGCGTCCAGCTCGTTGAGTTTCTCCAGA
AGCGTTAATGTCTGGCTTCTGATAAAGCGGGCCATGTTAAGGGCGGTTTTTTCCTGTTTGGTCACTGATG
CCTCCGTGTAAGGGGGATTTCTGTTCATGGGGGTAATGATACCGATGAAACGAGAGAGGATGCTCACGAT
ACGGGTTACTGATGATGAACATGCCCGGTTACTGGAACGTTGTGAGGGTAAACAACTGGCGGTATGGATG
CGGCGGGACCAGAGAAAAATCACTCAGGGTCAATGCCAGCGCTTCGTTAATACAGATGTAGGTGTTCCAC
AGGGTAGCCAGCAGCATCCTGCGATGCAGATCCGGAACATAATGGTGCAGGGCGCTGACTTCCGCGTTTC
CAGACTTTACGAAACACGGAAACCGAAGACCATTCATGTTGTTGCTCAGGTCGCAGACGTTTTGCAGCAG
CAGTCGCTTCACGTTCGCTCGCGTATCGGTGATTCATTCTGCTAACCAGTAAGGCAACCCCGCCAGCCTA
GCCGGGTCCTCAACGACAGGAGCACGATCATGCGCACCCGTGGCCAGGACCCAACGCTGCCCGAGATGCG
CCGCGTGCGGCTGCTGGAGATGGCGGACGCGATGGATATGTTCTGCCAAGGGTTGGTTTGCGCATTCACA
GTTCTCCGCAAGAATTGATTGGCTCCAATTCTTGGAGTGGTGAATCCGTTAGCGAGGTGCCGCCGGCTTC
CATTCAGGTCGAGGTGGCCCGGCTCCATGCACCGCGACGCAACGCGGGGAGGCAGACAAGGTATAGGGCG
GCGCCTACAATCCATGCCAACCCGTTCCATGTGCTCGCCGAGGCGGCATAAATCGCCGTGACGATCAGCG
GTCCAATGATCGAAGTTAGGCTGGTAAGAGCCGCGAGCGATCCTTGAAGCTGTCCCTGATGGTCGTCATC
TACCTGCCTGGACAGCATGGCCTGCAACGCGGGCATCCCGATGCCGCCGGAAGCGAGAAGAATCATAATG
GGGAAGGCCATCCAGCCTCGCGTCGCGAACGCCAGCAAGACGTAGCCCAGCGCGTCGGCCGCCATGCCGG
CGATAATGGCCTGCTTCTCGCCGAAACGTTTGGTGGCGGGACCAGTGACGAAGGCTTGAGCGAGGGCGTG
CAAGATTCCGAATACCGCAAGCGACAGGCCGATCATCGTCGCGCTCCAGCGAAAGCGGTCCTCGCCGAAA
ATGACCCAGAGCGCTGCCGGCACCTGTCCTACGAGTTGCATGATAAAGAAGACAGTCATAAGTGCGGCGA
CGATAGTCATGCCCCGCGCCCACCGGAAGGAGCTGACTGGGTTGAAGGCTCTCAAGGGCATCGGTCGAGA
TCCCGGTGCCTAATGAGTGAGCTAACTTACATTAATTGCGTTGCGCTCACTGCCCGCTTTCCAGTCGGGA
AACCTGTCGTGCCAGCTGCATTAATGAATCGGCCAACGCGCGGGGAGAGGCGGTTTGCGTATTGGGCGCC
AGGGTGGTTTTTCTTTTCACCAGTGAGACGGGCAACAGCTGATTGCCCTTCACCGCCTGGCCCTGAGAGA
GTTGCAGCAAGCGGTCCACGCTGGTTTGCCCCAGCAGGCGAAAATCCTGTTTGATGGTGGTTAACGGCGG
GATATAACATGAGCTGTCTTCGGTATCGTCGTATCCCACTACCGAGATATCCGCACCAACGCGCAGCCCG
GACTCGGTAATGGCGCGCATTGCGCCCAGCGCCATCTGATCGTTGGCAACCAGCATCGCAGTGGGAACGA
TGCCCTCATTCAGCATTTGCATGGTTTGTTGAAAACCGGACATGGCACTCCAGTCGCCTTCCCGTTCCGC
TATCGGCTGAATTTGATTGCGAGTGAGATATTTATGCCAGCCAGCCAGACGCAGACGCGCCGAGACAGAA
CTTAATGGGCCCGCTAACAGCGCGATTTGCTGGTGACCCAATGCGACCAGATGCTCCACGCCCAGTCGCG
TACCGTCTTCATGGGAGAAAATAATACTGTTGATGGGTGTCTGGTCAGAGACATCAAGAAATAACGCCGG
AACATTAGTGCAGGCAGCTTCCACAGCAATGGCATCCTGGTCATCCAGCGGATAGTTAATGATCAGCCCA
CTGACGCGTTGCGCGAGAAGATTGTGCACCGCCGCTTTACAGGCTTCGACGCCGCTTCGTTCTACCATCG
ACACCACCACGCTGGCACCCAGTTGATCGGCGCGAGATTTAATCGCCGCGACAATTTGCGACGGCGCGTG
CAGGGCCAGACTGGAGGTGGCAACGCCAATCAGCAACGACTGTTTGCCCGCCAGTTGTTGTGCCACGCGG
TTGGGAATGTAATTCAGCTCCGCCATCGCCGCTTCCACTTTTTCCCGCGTTTTCGCAGAAACGTGGCTGG
CCTGGTTCACCACGCGGGAAACGGTCTGATAAGAGACACCGGCATACTCTGCGACATCGTATAACGTTAC
TGGTTTCACATTAACCACCCTGAATTGACTCTCTTCCGGGCGCTATCATGCCATACCGCGAAAGGTTTTG
CGCCATTCGATGGTGTCCGGGATCTCGACGCTCTCCCTTATGCGACTCCTGCATTAGGAAGCAGCCCAGT
AGTAGGTTGAGGCCGTTGAGCACCGCCGCCGCAAGGAATGGTGCATGCAAGGAGATGGCGCCCAACAGTC
CCCCGGCCACGGGGCCTGCCACCATACCCACGCCGAAACAAGCGCTCATGAGCCCGAAGTGGCGAGCCCG
ATCTTCCCCATCGGTGATGTCGGCGATATAGGCGCCAGCAACCGCACCTGTGGCGCCGGTGATGCCGGCC
ACGATGCGTCCGGCGTAGAGGATCGAGATCTCGATCCCGCGAAATTAATACGACTCACTATAGGGGAATT
GTGAGCGGATAACAATTCCCCTCTAGAAATAATTTTGTTTAACTTTAAGAAGGAGATATACCATGGGCCA
TCATCATCATCATCATCATCATCATCACAGCAGCGGCCATATCGACGACGACGACAAGCATATGATGAAA
ATCGAAGAAGGTAAACTGGTAATCTGGATTAACGGCGATAAAGGCTATAACGGTCTCGCTGAAGTCGGTA
AGAAATTCGAGAAAGATACCGGAATTAAAGTCACCGTTGAGCATCCGGATAAACTGGAAGAGAAATTCCC
ACAGGTTGCGGCAACTGGCGATGGCCCTGACATTATCTTCTGGGCACACGACCGCTTTGGTGGCTACGCT
CAATCTGGCCTGTTGGCTGAAATCACCCCGGACAAAGCGTTCCAGGACAAGCTGTATCCGTTTACCTGGG
ATGCCGTACGTTACAACGGCAAGCTGATTGCTTACCCGATCGCTGTTGAAGCGTTATCGCTGATTTATAA
CAAAGATCTGCTGCCGAACCCGCCAAAAACCTGGGAAGAGATCCCGGCGCTGGATAAAGAACTGAAAGCG
AAAGGTAAGAGCGCGCTGATGTTCAACCTGCAAGAACCGTACTTCACCTGGCCGCTGATTGCTGCTGACG
GGGGTTATGCGTTCAAGTATGAAAACGGCAAGTACGACATTAAAGACGTGGGCGTGGATAACGCTGGCGC
GAAAGCGGGTCTGACCTTCCTGGTTGACCTGATTAAAAACAAACACATGAATGCAGACACCGATTACTCC
ATCGCAGAAGCTGCCTTTAATAAAGGCGAAACAGCGATGACCATCAACGGCCCGTGGGCATGGTCCAACA
TCGACACCAGCAAAGTGAATTATGGTGTAACGGTACTGCCGACCTTCAAGGGTCAACCATCCAAACCGTT
CGTTGGCGTGCTGAGCGCAGGTATTAACGCCGCCAGTCCGAACAAAGAGCTGGCAAAAGAGTTCCTCGAA
AACTATCTGCTGACTGATGAAGGTCTGGAAGCGGTTAATAAAGACAAACCGCTGGGTGCCGTAGCGCTGA
AGTCTTACGAGGAAGAGTTGGTGAAAGATCCGCGTATTGCCGCCACTATGGAAAACGCCCAGAAAGGTGA
AATCATGCCGAACATCCCGCAGATGTCCGCTTTCTGGTATGCCGTGCGTACTGCGGTGATCAACGCCGCC
AGCGGTCGTCAGACTGTCGATGAAGCCCTGAAAGACGCGCAGACTAATTCGAGCTCGAACAACAACAACA
ATAACAATAACAACAACCTCGGGATCGAGGGAAGGATTTCACATATGTCCATGGGCGGCCGCGATATCGT
CGACGGATCCGAATTCTCACCGAGTCCCGTTCCGGGTAGCCAGAACGTCCCTGCTCCGGCCGTGAAGAAG
ATCTCGCAGTACGCCTGCCAACGGCGGACCACTCTTAATAATTATAACCAACTGTTTACAGATGCGCTGG
ACATCTTAGCTGAAAACGATGAGTTGCGTGAGAACGAGGGAAGTTGCCTTGCTTTCATGCGTGCGTCATC
AGTTCTGAAGAGTTTACCTTTCCCTATAACGAGTATGAAAGACACGGAGGGCATTCCCTGCTTAGGGGAC
AAAGTTAAGTCTATTATAGAAGGGATAATTGAGGACGGTGAGAGTTCAGAAGCGAAGGCGGTACTGAATG
ACGAGCGTTACAAATCGTTCAAGCTGTTTACATCGGTCTTCGGTGTGGGATTGAAGACTGCCGAAAAGTG
GTTTAGAATGGGCTTTAGAACCTTGAGCAAGATACAGAGCGACAAGTCGCTGCGTTTCACGCAAATGCAA
AAGGCAGGTTTCTTGTACTACGAGGACCTGGTCTCCTGTGTTAATAGACCTGAGGCCGAGGCGGTCTCCA
TGCTTGTAAAAGAAGCAGTTGTTACGTTTTTGCCGGATGCTTTGGTGACCATGACCGGCGGCTTCCGTAG
AGGGAAGATGACTGGGCATGATGTGGATTTCCTGATTACCTCCCCGGAGGCCACGGAGGACGAAGAGCAG
CAGTTACTTCATAAAGTCACAGATTTCTGGAAACAGCAAGGGCTTTTACTTTATTGCGACATCTTGGAGT
CTACATTTGAAAAGTTTAAACAACCATCGCGCAAAGTTGATGCTCTTGACCACTTTCAGAAGTGCTTCCT
GATATTGAAGTTGGATCATGGTCGGGTGCACTCAGAGAAGTCTGGCCAGCAGGAGGGCAAAGGCTGGAAG
GCAATACGGGTTGATCTTGTGATGTGTCCCTATGACCGTAGAGCCTTTGCATTGCTTGGGTGGACGGGTT
CCCGCCAATTTGAAAGAGATTTAAGACGTTATGCCACCCACGAAAGAAAAATGATGCTGGATAACCACGC
ACTGTATGACCGCACAAAGCGGGTGTTTCTTGAGGCGGAGTCAGAAGAAGAGATCTTTGCGCACTTAGGT
TTAGACTACATCGAGCCGTGGGAACGTAACGCCTAATAAGGATCCGGCTGCTAACAAAGCCCGAAAGGAA
GCTGAGTTGGCTGCTGCCACCGCTGAGCAATAACTAGCATAACCCCTTGGGGCCTCTAAACGGGTCTTGA
GGGGTTTTTTGCTGAAAGGAGGAACTATATCCGGATATCCCGCAAGAGGCCCGGCAGTACCGGCATAACC
AAGCCTATGCCTACAGCATCCAGGGTGACGGTGCCGAGGATGACGATGAGCGCATTGTTAGATTTCATAC
ACGGTGCCTGACTGCGTTAGCAATTTAACTGTGATAAACTACCGCATTAAAGCTTATCGATGATAAGCTG
TCAAACATGAGAA
